Addgene plasmid #123586: pcDNA6-N-3XFLAG-Ctnnb1
Depositing lab: Bruce Beutler. Publication: LMBR1L regulates lymphopoiesis through Wnt/beta-catenin signaling. Choi JH, Zhong X, McAlpine W, Liao TC, Zhang D, Fang B, Russell J, Ludwig S, Nair-Gill E, Zhang Z, Wang KW, Misawa T, Zhan X, Choi M, Wang T, Li X, Tang M, Sun Q, Yu L, Murray AR, Moresco EMY, Beutler B. Science. 2019 May 10;364(6440). pii: 364/6440/eaau0812. doi: 10.1126/science.aau0812. PubMed 31073040.
Backbone
  Vector backbone: pcDNA6
  Backbone size w/o insert (bp): 5079
  Total vector size (bp): 7425
  Vector type: Mammalian Expression
Growth in bacteria
  Bacterial resistance: Ampicillin, 100 μg/mL
  Growth temperature: 37°C
  Growth strain: DH5alpha
  Copy number: Unknown
Gene/Insert
  Gene/Insert name: catenin (cadherin associated protein), beta 1
  Species: M. musculus (mouse)
  Insert size (bp): 2346
  GenBank ID: NM_007614.3
  Entrez Gene: Ctnnb1 (a.k.a. Bfc, Catnb, Mesc)
  Tag / fusion protein: FLAG (N terminal on backbone)
  Cloning method: Ligation Independent Cloning
  Sequencing primers: 5′ TAATACGACTCACTATAGGG; 3′ TAGAAGGCACAGTCGAGGC
Terms and licenses: Academic/Nonprofit Terms; Industry Terms: Not Available to Industry
How to cite: pcDNA6-N-3XFLAG-Ctnnb1 was a gift from Bruce Beutler (Addgene plasmid # 123586 ; http://n2t.net/addgene:123586 ; RRID:Addgene_123586)
