[The description below was written by a language model from this plasmid's Addgene catalogue record and pLannotate feature annotations shown in this document.]
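Description:
pcDNA6-N-3XFLAG-Ctnnb1 is a mammalian expression plasmid of about 7.4 kb, built on the pcDNA6 backbone, that expresses mouse beta-catenin (Ctnnb1) with an N-terminal FLAG epitope tag supplied by the backbone. In E. coli it replicates from a high-copy ColE1/pUC-type origin and is selected with ampicillin through the bla gene. An f1 origin is also present, allowing single-stranded DNA production. A second cassette places the blasticidin S deaminase gene (BSD) under tandem SV40 early and bacterial EM7 promoters, followed by an SV40 polyadenylation signal. This confers blasticidin resistance, so transfected mammalian cells can be selected or stable lines established. Short fragments annotated as bleomycin-resistance sequence, lacI, an HIV-1 LTR and a pBR322 bom region appear to be backbone remnants or incidental matches rather than functional parts.

The expression unit consists of the human CMV immediate-early enhancer and promoter, a T7 promoter, the epitope tag, the roughly 2.3 kb Ctnnb1 coding sequence and a bovine growth hormone polyadenylation signal. The T7 promoter could drive in vitro transcription and also serves as a sequencing primer site. The automated annotation detects only a partial match to 3xFLAG just upstream of the insert, although the name and catalogue entry indicate a triple FLAG tag. The insert was introduced by ligation-independent cloning. Beta-catenin is the central effector of canonical Wnt signalling. It is degraded via the AXIN/APC/GSK3B destruction complex in the absence of Wnt, and acts as a TCF/LEF coactivator when stabilised. The tagged protein is suited to overexpression, immunoblot detection and co-immunoprecipitation, consistent with the associated study of Wnt/beta-catenin regulation in lymphopoiesis.
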