Features (pLannotate 1.2.2; 23 found; start..end, strand, type, name):
      1..380     +  enhancer       CMV enhancer: human cytomegalovirus immediate early enhancer
    381..584     +  promoter       CMV promoter: human cytomegalovirus (CMV) immediate early promoter
    580..613     +  LTR            5' LTR (truncated) (fragment): truncated 5' long terminal repeat (LTR) from HIV-1
    629..647     +  promoter       T7 promoter: promoter for bacteriophage T7 RNA polymerase
    695..715     +  CDS            3xFLAG (fragment): three tandem FLAG® epitope tags
    738..3080    +  CDS            Ctnnb1 (sequence partly withheld): CTNB1_MOUSE - Also known as Catnb. Experimental evidence at protein level: Swiss-Prot protein existence level 1. Key downstream component of the canonical Wnt signaling pathway (PubMed:15132997). In the absence of Wnt, forms a complex with AXIN1, AXIN2, APC, CSNK1A1 and GSK3B that promotes phosphorylation on N-terminal Ser and Thr residues and ubiquitination of CTNNB1 via BTRC and its subsequent degradation by the proteasome. In the presence of Wnt ligand, CTNNB1 is not ubiquitinated and accumulates in the nucleus, where it acts as a coactivator for transcription factors of the TCF/LEF family,
   3152..3376    +  polyA_signal   bGH poly(A) signal: bovine growth hormone polyadenylation signal
   3380..3401    +  promoter       SV40 promoter (fragment): SV40 enhancer and early promoter
   3422..3850    +  rep_origin     f1 ori (sequence partly withheld): f1 bacteriophage origin of replication; arrow indicates direction of (+) strand synthesis
   3864..4193    +  promoter       SV40 promoter: SV40 enhancer and early promoter
   4241..4288    +  promoter       EM7 promoter: synthetic bacterial promoter&nbsp
   4307..4705    +  CDS            BSD: blasticidin S deaminase; Aspergillus terreus BSD; confers resistance to blasticidin
   4706..4733    +  CDS            BleoR (fragment): antibiotic-binding protein; Sh ble from Streptoalloteichus hindustanus; confers resistance to bleomycin, phleomycin, and Zeocin™
   4743..4868    +  CDS            ble (fragment): BLE_KLEPN - Experimental evidence at protein level: Swiss-Prot protein existence level 1. Binding protein with a strong affinity to the bleomycin family of antibiotics. Binds to CL990; an antimitotic-antibiotic compound. From Klebsiella pneumoniae.
   4863..4984    +  polyA_signal   SV40 poly(A) signal: SV40 polyadenylation signal
   5057..5073    -  protein_bind   lac operator: The lac repressor binds to the lac operator to inhibit transcription in E. coli. This inhibition can be relieved by adding lactose or isopropyl-β-D-thiogalactopyranoside (IPTG). lac repressor encoded by lacI
   5081..5111    -  promoter       lac promoter: promoter for the E. coli lac operon
   5126..5147    -  protein_bind   CAP binding site: CAP binding activates transcription in the presence of cAMP. E. coli catabolite activator protein
   5160..5252    -  CDS            lacI (fragment): lac repressor; lacI; The lac repressor binds to the lac operator to inhibit transcription in E. coli. This inhibition can be relieved by adding lactose or isopropyl-β-D-thiogalactopyranoside (IPTG).
   5435..6023    -  rep_origin     ori: high-copy-number ColE1/pMB1/pBR322/pUC origin of replication
   6194..7054    -  CDS            AmpR: β-lactamase; bla; confers resistance to ampicillin, carbenicillin, and related antibiotics
   7055..7159    -  promoter       AmpR promoter: bla
   7218..7270    -  misc_feature   bom (fragment): basis of mobility region from pBR322
>Addgene plasmid #123586 | pcDNA6-N-3XFLAG-Ctnnb1 | addgene full sequence | sequence record 251106 | Addgene NGS Result
GACATTGATTATTGACTAGTTATTAATAGTAATCAATTACGGGGTCATTAGTTCATAGCCCATATATGGA
GTTCCGCGTTACATAACTTACGGTAAATGGCCCGCCTGGCTGACCGCCCAACGACCCCCGCCCATTGACG
TCAATAATGACGTATGTTCCCATAGTAACGCCAATAGGGACTTTCCATTGACGTCAATGGGTGGAGTATT
TACGGTAAACTGCCCACTTGGCAGTACATCAAGTGTATCATATGCCAAGTACGCCCCCTATTGACGTCAA
TGACGGTAAATGGCCCGCCTGGCATTATGCCCAGTACATGACCTTATGGGACTTTCCTACTTGGCAGTAC
ATCTACGTATTAGTCATCGCTATTACCATGGTGATGCGGTTTTGGCAGTACATCAATGGGCGTGGATAGC
GGTTTGACTCACGGGGATTTCCAAGTCTCCACCCCATTGACGTCAATGGGAGTTTGTTTTGGCACCAAAA
TCAACGGGACTTTCCAAAATGTCGTAACAACTCCGCCCCATTGACGCAAATGGGCGGTAGGCGTGTACGG
TGGGAGGTCTATATAAGCAGAGCTCTCTGGCTAACTAGAGAACCCACTGCTTACTGGCTTATCGAAATTA
ATACGACTCACTATAGGGAGACCCAAGCTGGCTAGTTAGAGCTCCTTAAGGTTAACGCCACCATGGACTA
CAAAGACGATGACGACAAGTCTAGAGAATTCGGATCCATGGCTACTCAAGCTGACCTGATGGAGTTGGAC
ATGGCCATGGAGCCGGACAGAAAAGCTGCTGTCAGCCACTGGCAGCAGCAGTCTTACTTGGATTCTGGAA
TCCATTCTGGTGCCACCACCACAGCTCCTTCCCTGAGTGGCAAGGGCAACCCTGAGGAAGAAGATGTTGA
CACCTCCCAAGTCCTTTATGAATGGGAGCAAGGCTTTTCCCAGTCCTTCACGCAAGAGCAAGTAGCTGAT
ATTGACGGGCAGTATGCAATGACTAGGGCTCAGAGGGTCCGAGCTGCCATGTTCCCTGAGACGCTAGATG
AGGGCATGCAGATCCCATCCACGCAGTTTGACGCTGCTCATCCCACTAATGTCCAGCGCTTGGCTGAACC
ATCACAGATGTTGAAA
[1614 nt withheld, positions 1137-2750]
AAGCGGCTTTCAGTCGAGCTGACCAGTTCCCTCTTCAGGACAGAGCCAATGGCTTGGAATGAGACTGCAG
ATCTTGGACTGGACATTGGTGCCCAGGGAGAAGCCCTTGGATATCGCCAGGATGATCCCAGCTACCGTTC
TTTTCACTCTGGTGGATACGGCCAGGATGCCTTGGGGATGGACCCTATGATGGAGCATGAGATGGGTGGC
CACCACCCTGGTGCTGACTATCCAGTTGATGGGCTGCCTGATCTGGGACACGCCCAGGACCTCATGGATG
GGCTGCCCCCAGGTGATAGCAATCAGCTGGCCTGGTTTGATACTGACCTGTAACTCGAGCCATGGAAGCT
TGATATCTAACTGACTGAACCGGTGGTACCAAACCCGCTGATCAGCCTCGACTGTGCCTTCTAGTTGCCA
GCCATCTGTTGTTTGCCCCTCCCCCGTGCCTTCCTTGACCCTGGAAGGTGCCACTCCCACTGTCCTTTCC
TAATAAAATGAGGAAATTGCATCGCATTGTCTGAGTAGGTGTCATTCTATTCTGGGGGGTGGGGTGGGGC
AGGACAGCAAGGGGGAGGATTGGGAAGACAATAGCAGGCATGCTGGGGATGCGGTGGGCTCTATGGCTTC
TGAGGCGGAAAGAACCAGCTGGGGCTCTAGGGGGTATCCCC
[124 nt withheld, positions 3422-3545]
C
[91 nt withheld, positions 3547-3637]
A
[49 nt withheld, positions 3639-3687]
CCTTTGACGTTGGAGTCCACGTTCTTT
[37 nt withheld, positions 3715-3751]
ACCCTATCTCGGTCTATTCTTTTGATTTATAAGGGATTTTGCCGATTTCGGCCTATTGGTTAAAAAATGA
GCTGATTTAACAAAAATTTAACGCGAATTAATTCTGTGGAATGTGTGTCAGTTAGGGTGTGGAAAGTCCC
CAGGCTCCCCAGCAGGCAGAAGTATGCAAAGCATGCATCTCAATTAGTCAGCAACCAGGTGTGGAAAGTC
CCCAGGCTCCCCAGCAGGCAGAAGTATGCAAAGCATGCATCTCAATTAGTCAGCAACCATAGTCCCGCCC
CTAACTCCGCCCATCCCGCCCCTAACTCCGCCCAGTTCCGCCCATTCTCCGCCCCATGGCTGACTAATTT
TTTTTATTTATGCAGAGGCCGAGGCCGCCTCTGCCTCTGAGCTATTCCAGAAGTAGTGAGGAGGCTTTTT
TGGAGGCCTAGGCTTTTGCAAAAAGCTCCCGGGAGCTTGTATATCCATTTTCGGATCTGATCAGCACGTG
TTGACAATTAATCATCGGCATAGTATATCGGCATAGTATAATACGACAAGGTGAGGAACTAAACCATGGC
CAAGCCTTTGTCTCAAGAAGAATCCACCCTCATTGAAAGAGCAACGGCTACAATCAACAGCATCCCCATC
TCTGAAGACTACAGCGTCGCCAGCGCAGCTCTCTCTAGCGACGGCCGCATCTTCACTGGTGTCAATGTAT
ATCATTTTACTGGGGGACCTTGTGCAGAACTCGTGGTGCTGGGCACTGCTGCTGCTGCGGCAGCTGGCAA
CCTGACTTGTATCGTCGCGATCGGAAATGAGAACAGGGGCATCTTGAGCCCCTGCGGACGGTGCCGACAG
GTGCTTCTCGATCTGCATCCTGGGATCAAAGCCATAGTGAAGGACAGTGATGGACAGCCGACGGCAGTTG
GGATTCGTGAATTGCTGCCCTCTGGTTATGTGTGGGAGGGCTAAGCACTTCGTGGCCGAGGAGCAGGACT
GACACGTGCTACGAGATTTCGATTCCACCGCCGCCTTCTATGAAAGGTTGGGCTTCGGAATCGTTTTCCG
GGACGCCGGCTGGATGATCCTCCAGCGCGGGGATCTCATGCTGGAGTTCTTCGCCCACCCCAACTTGTTT
ATTGCAGCTTATAATGGTTACAAATAAAGCAATAGCATCACAAATTTCACAAATAAAGCATTTTTTTCAC
TGCATTCTAGTTGTGGTTTGTCCAAACTCATCAATGTATCTTATCATGTCTGTATACCGTCGACCTCTAG
CTAGAGCTTGGCGTAATCATGGTCATAGCTGTTTCCTGTGTGAAATTGTTATCCGCTCACAATTCCACAC
AACATACGAGCCGGAAGCATAAAGTGTAAAGCCTGGGGTGCCTAATGAGTGAGCTAACTCACATTAATTG
CGTTGCGCTCACTGCCCGCTTTCCAGTCGGGAAACCTGTCGTGCCAGCTGCATTAATGAATCGGCCAACG
CGCGGGGAGAGGCGGTTTGCGTATTGGGCGCTCTTCCGCTTCCTCGCTCACTGACTCGCTGCGCTCGGTC
GTTCGGCTGCGGCGAGCGGTATCAGCTCACTCAAAGGCGGTAATACGGTTATCCACAGAATCAGGGGATA
ACGCAGGAAAGAACATGTGAGCAAAAGGCCAGCAAAAGGCCAGGAACCGTAAAAAGGCCGCGTTGCTGGC
GTTTTTCCATAGGCTCCGCCCCCCTGACGAGCATCACAAAAATCGACGCTCAAGTCAGAGGTGGCGAAAC
CCGACAGGACTATAAAGATACCAGGCGTTTCCCCCTGGAAGCTCCCTCGTGCGCTCTCCTGTTCCGACCC
TGCCGCTTACCGGATACCTGTCCGCCTTTCTCCCTTCGGGAAGCGTGGCGCTTTCTCATAGCTCACGCTG
TAGGTATCTCAGTTCGGTGTAGGTCGTTCGCTCCAAGCTGGGCTGTGTGCACGAACCCCCCGTTCAGCCC
GACCGCTGCGCCTTATCCGGTAACTATCGTCTTGAGTCCAACCCGGTAAGACACGACTTATCGCCACTGG
CAGCAGCCACTGGTAACAGGATTAGCAGAGCGAGGTATGTAGGCGGTGCTACAGAGTTCTTGAAGTGGTG
GCCTAACTACGGCTACACTAGAAGAACAGTATTTGGTATCTGCGCTCTGCTGAAGCCAGTTACCTTCGGA
AAAAGAGTTGGTAGCTCTTGATCCGGCAAACAAACCACCGCTGGTAGCGGTGGTTTTTTTGTTTGCAAGC
AGCAGATTACGCGCAGAAAAAAAGGATCTCAAGAAGATCCTTTGATCTTTTCTACGGGGTCTGACGCTCA
GTGGAACGAAAACTCACGTTAAGGGATTTTGGTCATGAGATTATCAAAAAGGATCTTCACCTAGATCCTT
TTAAATTAAAAATGAAGTTTTAAATCAATCTAAAGTATATATGAGTAAACTTGGTCTGACAGTTACCAAT
GCTTAATCAGTGAGGCACCTATCTCAGCGATCTGTCTATTTCGTTCATCCATAGTTGCCTGACTCCCCGT
CGTGTAGATAACTACGATACGGGAGGGCTTACCATCTGGCCCCAGTGCTGCAATGATACCGCGAGACCCA
CGCTCACCGGCTCCAGATTTATCAGCAATAAACCAGCCAGCCGGAAGGGCCGAGCGCAGAAGTGGTCCTG
CAACTTTATCCGCCTCCATCCAGTCTATTAATTGTTGCCGGGAAGCTAGAGTAAGTAGTTCGCCAGTTAA
TAGTTTGCGCAACGTTGTTGCCATTGCTACAGGCATCGTGGTGTCACGCTCGTCGTTTGGTATGGCTTCA
TTCAGCTCCGGTTCCCAACGATCAAGGCGAGTTACATGATCCCCCATGTTGTGCAAAAAAGCGGTTAGCT
CCTTCGGTCCTCCGATCGTTGTCAGAAGTAAGTTGGCCGCAGTGTTATCACTCATGGTTATGGCAGCACT
GCATAATTCTCTTACTGTCATGCCATCCGTAAGATGCTTTTCTGTGACTGGTGAGTACTCAACCAAGTCA
TTCTGAGAATAGTGTATGCGGCGACCGAGTTGCTCTTGCCCGGCGTCAATACGGGATAATACCGCGCCAC
ATAGCAGAACTTTAAAAGTGCTCATCATTGGAAAACGTTCTTCGGGGCGAAAACTCTCAAGGATCTTACC
GCTGTTGAGATCCAGTTCGATGTAACCCACTCGTGCACCCAACTGATCTTCAGCATCTTTTACTTTCACC
AGCGTTTCTGGGTGAGCAAAAACAGGAAGGCAAAATGCCGCAAAAAAGGGAATAAGGGCGACACGGAAAT
GTTGAATACTCATACTCTTCCTTTTTCAATATTATTGAAGCATTTATCAGGGTTATTGTCTCATGAGCGG
ATACATATTTGAATGTATTTAGAAAAATAAACAAATAGGGGTTCCGCGCACATTTCCCCGAAAAGTGCCA
CCTGACGTCGACGGATCGGGAGATCTCCCGATCCCCTATGGTGCACTCTCAGTACAATCTGCTCTGATGC
CGCATAGTTAAGCCAGTATCTGCTCCCTGCTTGTGTGTTGGAGGTCGCTGAGTAGTGCGCGAGCAAAATT
TAAGCTACAACAAGGCAAGGCTTGACCGACAATTGCATGAAGAATCTGCTTAGGGTTAGGCGTTTTGCGC
TGCTTCGCGATGTACGGGCCAGATATACGCGTT
